>Addgene plasmid #134286 | pLV-puro-N-3HA-SREBP1-C-Flag | addgene full sequence | sequence record 275352 | Addgene NGS Result
AAGCTTAATGTAGTCTTATGCAATACTCTTGTAGTCTTGCAACATGGTAACGATGAGTTAGCAACATGCC
TTACAAGGAGAGAAAAAGCACCGTGCATGCCGATTGGTGGAAGTAAGGTGGTACGATCGTGCCTTATTAG
GAAGGCAACAGACGGGTCTGACATGGATTGGACGAACCACTGAATTGCCGCATTGCAGAGATATTGTATT
TAAGTGCCTAGCTCGATACATAAACGGGTCTCTCTGGTTAGACCAGATCTGAGCCTGGGAGCTCTCTGGC
TAACTAGGGAACCCACTGCTTAAGCCTCAATAAAGCTTGCCTTGAGTGCTTCAAGTAGTGTGTGCCCGTC
TGTTGTGTGACTCTGGTAACTAGAGATCCCTCAGACCCTTTTAGTCAGTGTGGAAAATCTCTAGCAGTGG
CGCCCGAACAGGGACTTGAAAGCGAAAGGGAAACCAGAGGAGCTCTCTCGACGCAGGACTCGGCTTGCTG
AAGCGCGCACGGCAAGAGGCGAGGGGCGGCGACTGGTGAGTACGCCAAAAATTTTGACTAGCGGAGGCTA
GAAGGAGAGAGATGGGTGCGAGAGCGTCAGTATTAAGCGGGGGAGAATTAGATCGCGATGGGAAAAAATT
CGGTTAAGGCCAGGGGGAAAGAAAAAATATAAATTAAAACATATAGTATGGGCAAGCAGGGAGCTAGAAC
GATTCGCAGTTAATCCTGGCCTGTTAGAAACATCAGAAGGCTGTAGACAAATACTGGGACAGCTACAACC
ATCCCTTCAGACAGGATCAGAAGAACTTAGATCATTATATAATACAGTAGCAACCCTCTATTGTGTGCAT
CAAAGGATAGAGATAAAAGACACCAAGGAAGCTTTAGACAAGATAGAGGAAGAGCAAAACAAAAGTAAGA
CCACCGCACAGCAAGCGGCCGCTGATCTTCAGACCTGGAGGAGGAGATATGAGGGACAATTGGAGAAGTG
AATTATATAAATATAAAGTAGTAAAAATTGAACCATTAGGAGTAGCACCCACCAAGGCAAAGAGAAGAGT
GGTGCAGAGAGAAAAAAGAGCAGTGGGAATAGGAGCTTTGTTCCTTGGGTTCTTGGGAGCAGCAGGAAGC
ACTATGGGCGCAGCGTCAATGACGCTGACGGTACAGGCCAGACAATTATTGTCTGGTATAGTGCAGCAGC
AGAACAATTTGCTGAGGGCTATTGAGGCGCAACAGCATCTGTTGCAACTCACAGTCTGGGGCATCAAGCA
GCTCCAGGCAAGAATCCTGGCTGTGGAAAGATACCTAAAGGATCAACAGCTCCTGGGGATTTGGGGTTGC
TCTGGAAAACTCATTTGCACCACTGCTGTGCCTTGGAATGCTAGTTGGAGTAATAAATCTCTGGAACAGA
TTTGGAATCACACGACCTGGATGGAGTGGGACAGAGAAATTAACAATTACACAAGCTTAATACACTCCTT
AATTGAAGAATCGCAAAACCAGCAAGAAAAGAATGAACAAGAATTATTGGAATTAGATAAATGGGCAAGT
TTGTGGAATTGGTTTAACATAACAAATTGGCTGTGGTATATAAAATTATTCATAATGATAGTAGGAGGCT
TGGTAGGTTTAAGAATAGTTTTTGCTGTACTTTCTATAGTGAATAGAGTTAGGCAGGGATATTCACCATT
ATCGTTTCAGACCCACCTCCCAACCCCGAGGGGACCCGACAGGCCCGAAGGAATAGAAGAAGAAGGTGGA
GAGAGAGACAGAGACAGATCCATTCGATTAGTGAACGGATCTCGACGGTATCGGTTAACTTTTAAAAGAA
AAGGGGGGATTGGGGGGTACAGTGCAGGGGAAAGAATAGTAGACATAATAGCAACAGACATACAAACTAA
AGAATTACAAAAACAAATTACAAAATTCAAAATTTTATCGATGCCTCCCCGTCACCACCCCCCCCAACCC
GCCCCGACCGGAGCTGAGAGTAATTCATACAAAAGGACTCGCCCCTGCCTTGGGGAATCCCAGGGACCGT
CGTTAAACTCCCACTAACGTAGAACCCAGAGATCGCTGCGTTCCCGCCCCCTCACCCGCCCGCTCTCGTC
ATCACTGAGGTGGAGAAGAGCATGCGTGAGGCTCCGGTGCCCGTCAGTGGGCAGAGCGCACATCGCCCAC
AGTCCCCGAGAAGTTGGGGGGAGGGGTCGGCAATTGAACCGGTGCCTAGAGAAGGTGGCGCGGGGTAAAC
TGGGAAAGTGATGTCGTGTACTGGCTCCGCCTTTTTCCCGAGGGTGGGGGAGAACCGTATATAAGTGCAG
TAGTCGCCGTGAACGTTCTTTTTCGCAACGGGTTTGCCGCCAGAACACAGGTAAGTGCCGTGTGTGGTTC
CCGCGGGCCTGGCCTCTTTACGGGTTATGGCCCTTGCGTGCCTTGAATTACTTCCACGCCCCTGGCTGCA
GTACGTGATTCTTGATCCCGAGCTTCGGGTTGGAAGTGGGTGGGAGAGTTCGAGGCCTTGCGCTTAAGGA
GCCCCTTCGCCTCGTGCTTGAGTTGAGGCCTGGCTTGGGCGCTGGGGCCGCCGCGTGCGAATCTGGTGGC
ACCTTCGCGCCTGTCTCGCTGCTTTCGATAAGTCTCTAGCCATTTAAAATTTTTGATGATATCCTGCGAC
GCTTTTTTTTTGGCAAGATAGTCTTGTAAATGCGGGCCAAGATCTGCACACTGGTATTTCGGTTTTTGGG
GCCGCGGGCGGCGACGGGGCCCGTGCGTCCCAGCGCACATGTTCGGCGAGGCGGGGCCTGCGAGCGCGGC
CACCGAGAATCGGACGGGGGTAGTCTCAAGCTGGCCGGCCTGCTCTGGTGCCTGGCCTCGCGCCGCCGTG
TATCGCCCCGCCCTGGGCGGCAAGGCTGGCCCGGTCGGCACCAGTTGCGTGAGCGGAAAGATGGCCGCTT
CCCGGCCCTGCTGCAGGGAGCTCAAAATGGAGGACGCGGCGCTCGGGAGAGCGGGCGGGTGAGTCACCCA
CACAAAGGAAAAGGGCCTTTCCGTCCTCAGCCGTCGCTTCATGTGACTCCACGGAGTACCGGGCGCCGTC
CAGGCACCTCGATTAGTTCTCGAGCTTTTGGAGTACGTCGTCTTTAGGTTGGGGGGAGGGGTTTTATGCG
ATGGAGTTTCCCCACACTGAGTGGGTGGAGACTGAAGTTAGGCCAGCTTGGCACTTGATGTAATTCTCCT
TGGAATTTGCCCTTTTTGAGTTTGGATCTTGGTTCATTCTCAAGCCTCAGACAGTGGTTCAAAGTTTTTT
TCTTCCATTTCAGGTGTCGTGAAAACTACCCCTGAGCTCCTTAAGGTTAACGCCACCATGTACCCTTATG
ACGTACCTGACTATGCTGGCGCCTACCCTTATGACGTACCTGACTATGCTGGATACCCTTATGACGTACC
TGACTATGCTGGATCTAGAGAATTCGGATCCATGGACGAGCTGGCCTTCGGTGAGGCGGCTCTGGAACAG
ACACTGGCCGAGATGTGCGAACTGGACACAGCGGTTTTGAACGACATCGAAGACATGCTCCAGCTCATCA
ACAACCAAGACAGTGACTTCCCGGGCCTGTTTGACGCCCCCTATGCTGGGGGTGAGACAGGGGACACAGG
CCCCAGCAGCCCAGGTGCCAACTCTCCTGAGAGCTTCTCTTCTGCTTCTCTGGCCTCCTCTCTGGAAGCC
TTCCTGGGAGGACCCAAGGTGACACCTGCACCCTTGTCCCCTCCACCATCGGCACCCGCTGCTTTAAAGA
TGTACCCGTCCGTGTCCCCCTTTTCCCCTGGGCCTGGGATCAAAGAGGAGCCAGTGCCACTCACCATCCT
ACAGCCTGCAGCGCCACAGCCGTCACCGGGGACCCTCCTGCCTCCGAGCTTCCCCGCACCACCCGTACAG
CTCAGCCCTGCGCCCGTGCTGGGTTACTCGAGCCTGCCTTCAGGCTTCTCAGGGACCCTTCCAGGAAACA
CTCAGCAGCCACCATCTAGCCTGCCGCTGGCCCCTGCACCAGGAGTCTTGCCCACCCCTGCCCTGCACAC
CCAGGTCCAAAGCTTGGCCTCCCAGCAGCCGCTGCCAGCCTCAGCAGCCCCTAGAACAAACACTGTGACC
TCACAGGTCCAGCAGGTCCCAGTTGTACTGCAGCCACACTTCATCAAGGCAGACTCACTGCTGCTGACAG
CTGTGAAGACAGATGCAGGAGCCACCATGAAGACTGCAGGCATCAGCACCCTGGCTCCTGGCACAGCCGT
GCAGGCAGGTCCCCTGCAGACCCTGGTGAGTGGAGGGACCATCTTGGCCACAGTACCTTTGGTTGTGGAC
ACAGACAAACTGCCCATCCACCGACTCGCAGCTGGCAGCAAGGCCCTAGGCTCAGCTCAGAGCCGTGGTG
AGAAGCGCACAGCCCACAATGCCATTGAGAAGCGCTACCGGTCCTCTATCAATGACAAGATTGTGGAGCT
CAAAGACCTGGTGGTGGGCACTGAAGCAAAGCTGAATAAATCTGCTGTCTTGCGCAAGGCCATCGACTAC
ATCCGCTTCTTGCAGCACAGCAACCAGAAGCTCAAGCAGGAGAACCTGACCCTACGAAGTGCACACAAAA
GCAAATCACTGAAGGACCTGGTGTCAGCTTGTGGCAGTGGAGGAGGCACAGATGTGTCTATGGAGGGCAT
GAAACCCGAAGTGGTGGAGACGCTTACCCCTCCACCCTCAGACGCCGGCTCACCCTCCCAGAGTAGCCCC
TTGTCTTTTGGCAGCAGAGCTAGCAGCAGTGGTGGTAGTGACTCTGAGCCCGACAGTCCAGCCTTTGAGG
ATAGCCAGGTCAAAGCCCAGCGGCTGCCTTCACACAGCCGAGGCATGCTGGACCGCTCCCGCCTGGCCCT
GTGTGTACTGGCCTTTCTGTGTCTGACCTGCAATCCTTTGGCCTCGCTTTTCGGCTGGGGCATTCTCACT
CCCTCTGATGCTACGGGTACACACCGTAGTTCTGGGCGCAGCATGCTGGAGGCAGAGAGCAGAGATGGCT
CTAATTGGACCCAGTGGTTGCTGCCACCCCTAGTCTGGCTGGCCAATGGACTACTAGTGTTGGCCTGCTT
GGCTCTTCTCTTTGTCTATGGGGAACCTGTGACTAGGCCACACTCTGGCCCGGCTGTACACTTCTGGAGA
CATCGCAAACAAGCTGACCTGGATTTGGCCCGGGGAGATTTCCCCCAGGCTGCTCAACAGCTGTGGCTGG
CCCTGCAAGCGCTGGGCCGGCCCCTGCCCACCTCAAACCTGGATCTGGCCTGCAGTCTGCTTTGGAACCT
CATCCGCCACCTGCTCCAGCGTCTCTGGGTGGGCCGCTGGCTGGCAGGCCAGGCCGGGGGCCTGCTGAGG
GACCGTGGGCTGAGGAAGGATGCCCGTGCCAGTGCCCGGGATGCGGCTGTTGTCTACCATAAGCTGCACC
AGCTGCATGCCATGGGCAAGTACACAGGAGGACATCTTGCTGCTTCTAACCTGGCACTAAGTGCCCTCAA
CCTGGCTGAGTGCGCAGGAGATGCTATCTCCATGGCAACACTGGCAGAGATCTATGTGGCAGCGGCCCTG
AGGGTCAAAACCAGCCTCCCAAGAGCCCTGCACTTCTTGACACGTTTCTTCCTGAGCAGCGCCCGCCAGG
CCTGCCTAGCACAGAGCGGCTCGGTGCCTCTTGCCATGCAGTGGCTCTGCCACCCTGTAGGTCACCGTTT
CTTTGTGGACGGGGACTGGGCCGTGCACGGTGCCCCCCCGGAGAGCCTGTACAGCGTGGCTGGGAACCCA
GTGGATCCGCTGGCCCAGGTGACCCGGCTATTCCGTGAACATCTCCTAGAGCGAGCGTTGAACTGTATTG
CTCAGCCCAGCCCAGGGGCAGCTGACGGAGACAGGGAGTTCTCAGATGCCCTTGGATATCTGCAGTTGCT
AAATAGCTGTTCTGATGCTGCCGGGGCTCCTGCTTGCAGTTTCTCTGTCAGCTCCAGCATGGCTGCCACC
ACTGGCCCAGACCCAGTGGCCAAGTGGTGGGCCTCACTGACAGCTGTGGTGATCCACTGGCTGAGGCGGG
ATGAAGAGGCAGCTGAGCGCTTGTACCCACTGGTAGAGCATATCCCCCAGGTGCTGCAGGACACTGAGAG
ACCCCTGCCCAGGGCAGCTCTGTACTCCTTCAAGGCTGCCCGGGCTCTGCTGGACCACAGAAAGGTGGAA
TCTAGCCCAGCCAGCCTGGCCATCTGTGAGAAGGCCAGTGGGTACCTGCGGGACAGCTTAGCCTCTACAC
CAACTGGCAGTTCCATTGACAAGGCCATGCAGCTGCTCCTGTGTGATCTACTTCTTGTGGCCCGTACCAG
TCTGTGGCAGCGGCAGCAGTCACCAGCTTCAGTCCAGGTAGCTCACGGTACCAGCAATGGACCCCAGGCC
TCTGCTCTGGAGCTGCGTGGTTTCCAACATGACCTGAGCAGCCTGCGGCGGTTGGCACAGAGCTTCCGGC
CTGCTATGAGGAGGGTATTCCTACATGAGGCCACAGCTCGGCTGATGGCAGGAGCAAGTCCTGCCCGGAC
ACACCAGCTCCTGGATCGCAGTCTGAGGAGGAGGGCAGGTTCCAGTGGCAAAGGAGGCACTACAGCTGAG
CTGGAGCCACGGCCCACATGGCGGGAGCACACCGAGGCCCTGCTGTTGGCATCCTGCTATCTGCCCCCTG
CCTTCCTGTCGGCTCCTGGGCAGCGAATGAGCATGCTGGCCGAGGCGGCACGCACCGTAGAGAAGCTTGG
CGATCACCGGCTACTGCTGGACTGCCAGCAGATGCTCCTGCGCCTGGGCGGCGGAACCACCGTCACTTCC
AGCGACTACAAAGACGATGACGACAAGTAGCCCGGGCTCGAGCCATGGAAGCTTGATATCTAACTGACTG
AACCGGTGGTACCGATCCACGCGTCTCCGGCCTAGGGATAACAGGGTAATCCGCTAGCCCCTCTCCCTCC
CCCCCCCCTAACGTTACTGGCCGAAGCCGCTTGGAATAAGGCCGGTGTGCGTTTGTCTATATGTTATTTT
CCACCATATTGCCGTCTTTTGGCAATGTGAGGGCCCGGAAACCTGGCCCTGTCTTCTTGACGAGCATTCC
TAGGGGTCTTTCCCCTCTCGCCAAAGGAATGCAAGGTCTGTTGAATGTCGTGAAGGAAGCAGTTCCTCTG
GAAGCTTCTTGAAGACAAACAACGTCTGTAGCGACCCTTTGCAGGCAGCGGAACCCCCCACCTGGCGACA
GGTGCCTCTGCGGCCAAAAGCCACGTGTATAAGATACACCTGCAAAGGCGGCACAACCCCAGTGCCACGT
TGTGAGTTGGATAGTTGTGGAAAGAGTCAAATGGCTCTCCTCAAGCGTATTCAACAAGGGGCTGAAGGAT
GCCCAGAAGGTACCCCATTGTATGGGATCTGATCTGGGGCCTCGGTACACATGCTTTACATGTGTTTAGT
CGAGGTTAAAAAAACGTCTAGGCCCCCCGAACCACGGGGACGTGGTTTTCCTTTGAAAAACACGATGATA
ATATGGCCACACTAGAGATCCACCGGTCGCCACCATGACCGAGTACAAGCCCACGGTGCGCCTCGCCACC
CGCGACGACGTCCCCAGGGCCGTACGCACCCTCGCCGCCGCGTTCGCCGACTACCCCGCCACGCGCCACA
CCGTCGATCCGGACCGCCACATCGAGCGGGTCACCGAGCTGCAAGAACTCTTCCTCACGCGCGTCGGGCT
CGACATCGGCAAGGTGTGGGTCGCGGACGACGGCGCCGCGGTGGCGGTCTGGACCACGCCGGAGAGCGTC
GAAGCGGGGGCGGTGTTCGCCGAGATCGGCCCGCGCATGGCCGAGTTGAGCGGTTCCCGGCTGGCCGCGC
AGCAACAGATGGAAGGCCTCCTGGCGCCGCACCGGCCCAAGGAGCCCGCGTGGTTCCTGGCCACCGTCGG
CGTCTCGCCCGACCACCAGGGCAAGGGTCTGGGCAGCGCCGTCGTGCTCCCCGGAGTGGAGGCGGCCGAG
CGCGCCGGGGTGCCCGCCTTCCTGGAGACCTCCGCGCCCCGCAACCTCCCCTTCTACGAGCGGCTCGGCT
TCACCGTCACCGCCGACGTCGAGGTGCCCGAAGGACCGCGCACCTGGTGCATGACCCGCAAGCCCGGTGC
CTGAGCGGCCGCGTCGACAATCAACCTCTGGATTACAAAATTTGTGAAAGATTGACTGGTATTCTTAACT
ATGTTGCTCCTTTTACGCTATGTGGATACGCTGCTTTAATGCCTTTGTATCATGCTATTGCTTCCCGTAT
GGCTTTCATTTTCTCCTCCTTGTATAAATCCTGGTTGCTGTCTCTTTATGAGGAGTTGTGGCCCGTTGTC
AGGCAACGTGGCGTGGTGTGCACTGTGTTTGCTGACGCAACCCCCACTGGTTGGGGCATTGCCACCACCT
GTCAGCTCCTTTCCGGGACTTTCGCTTTCCCCCTCCCTATTGCCACGGCGGAACTCATCGCCGCCTGCCT
TGCCCGCTGCTGGACAGGGGCTCGGCTGTTGGGCACTGACAATTCCGTGGTGTTGTCGGGGAAGCTGACG
TCCTTTCCATGGCTGCTCGCCTGTGTTGCCACCTGGATTCTGCGCGGGACGTCCTTCTGCTACGTCCCTT
CGGCCCTCAATCCAGCGGACCTTCCTTCCCGCGGCCTGCTGCCGGCTCTGCGGCCTCTTCCGCGTCTTCG
CCTTCGCCCTCAGACGAGTCGGATCTCCCTTTGGGCCGCCTCCCCGCCTGGAATTCGAGCTCGGTACCTT
TAAGACCAATGACTTACAAGGCAGCTGTAGATCTTAGCCACTTTTTAAAAGAAAAGGGGGGACTGGAAGG
GCTAATTCACTCCCAACGAAGACAAGATCTGCTTTTTGCTTGTACTGGGTCTCTCTGGTTAGACCAGATC
TGAGCCTGGGAGCTCTCTGGCTAACTAGGGAACCCACTGCTTAAGCCTCAATAAAGCTTGCCTTGAGTGC
TTCAAGTAGTGTGTGCCCGTCTGTTGTGTGACTCTGGTAACTAGAGATCCCTCAGACCCTTTTAGTCAGT
GTGGAAAATCTCTAGCAGTAGTAGTTCATGTCATCTTATTATTCAGTATTTATAACTTGCAAAGAAATGA
ATATCAGAGAGTGAGAGGAACTTGTTTATTGCAGCTTATAATGGTTACAAATAAAGCAATAGCATCACAA
ATTTCACAAATAAAGCATTTTTTTCACTGCATTCTAGTTGTGGTTTGTCCAAACTCATCAATGTATCTTA
TCATGTCTGGCTCTAGCTATCCCGCCCCTAACTCCGCCCATCCCGCCCCTAACTCCGCCCAGTTCCGCCC
ATTCTCCGCCCCATGGCTGACTAATTTTTTTTATTTATGCAGAGGCCGAGGCCGCCTCGGCCTCTGAGCT
ATTCCAGAAGTAGTGAGGAGGCTTTTTTGGAGGCCTAGGGACGTACCCAATTCGCCCTATAGTGAGTCGT
ATTACGCGCGCTCACTGGCCGTCGTTTTACAACGTCGTGACTGGGAAAACCCTGGCGTTACCCAACTTAA
TCGCCTTGCAGCACATCCCCCTTTCGCCAGCTGGCGTAATAGCGAAGAGGCCCGCACCGATCGCCCTTCC
CAACAGTTGCGCAGCCTGAATGGCGAATGGG
[124 nt withheld, positions 9692-9815]
C
[91 nt withheld, positions 9817-9907]
A
[49 nt withheld, positions 9909-9957]
CCTTTGACGTTGGAGTCCACGTTCTTT
[37 nt withheld, positions 9985-10021]
ACCCTATCTCGGTCTATTCTTTTGATTTATAAGGGATTTTGCCGATTTCGGCCTATTGGTTAAAAAATGA
GCTGATTTAACAAAAATTTAACGCGAATTTTAACAAAATATTAACGCTTACAATTTAGGTGGCACTTTTC
GGGGAAATGTGCGCGGAACCCCTATTTGTTTATTTTTCTAAATACATTCAAATATGTATCCGCTCATGAG
ACAATAACCCTGATAAATGCTTCAATAATATTGAAAAAGGAAGAGTATGAGTATTCAACATTTCCGTGTC
GCCCTTATTCCCTTTTTTGCGGCATTTTGCCTTCCTGTTTTTGCTCACCCAGAAACGCTGGTGAAAGTAA
AAGATGCTGAAGATCAGTTGGGTGCACGAGTGGGTTACATCGAACTGGATCTCAACAGCGGTAAGATCCT
TGAGAGTTTTCGCCCCGAAGAACGTTTTCCAATGATGAGCACTTTTAAAGTTCTGCTATGTGGCGCGGTA
TTATCCCGTATTGACGCCGGGCAAGAGCAACTCGGTCGCCGCATACACTATTCTCAGAATGACTTGGTTG
AGTACTCACCAGTCACAGAAAAGCATCTTACGGATGGCATGACAGTAAGAGAATTATGCAGTGCTGCCAT
AACCATGAGTGATAACACTGCGGCCAACTTACTTCTGACAACGATCGGAGGACCGAAGGAGCTAACCGCT
TTTTTGCACAACATGGGGGATCATGTAACTCGCCTTGATCGTTGGGAACCGGAGCTGAATGAAGCCATAC
CAAACGACGAGCGTGACACCACGATGCCTGTAGCAATGGCAACAACGTTGCGCAAACTATTAACTGGCGA
ACTACTTACTCTAGCTTCCCGGCAACAATTAATAGACTGGATGGAGGCGGATAAAGTTGCAGGACCACTT
CTGCGCTCGGCCCTTCCGGCTGGCTGGTTTATTGCTGATAAATCTGGAGCCGGTGAGCGTGGGTCTCGCG
GTATCATTGCAGCACTGGGGCCAGATGGTAAGCCCTCCCGTATCGTAGTTATCTACACGACGGGGAGTCA
GGCAACTATGGATGAACGAAATAGACAGATCGCTGAGATAGGTGCCTCACTGATTAAGCATTGGTAACTG
TCAGACCAAGTTTACTCATATATACTTTAGATTGATTTAAAACTTCATTTTTAATTTAAAAGGATCTAGG
TGAAGATCCTTTTTGATAATCTCATGACCAAAATCCCTTAACGTGAGTTTTCGTTCCACTGAGCGTCAGA
CCCCGTAGAAAAGATCAAAGGATCTTCTTGAGATCCTTTTTTTCTGCGCGTAATCTGCTGCTTGCAAACA
AAAAAACCACCGCTACCAGCGGTGGTTTGTTTGCCGGATCAAGAGCTACCAACTCTTTTTCCGAAGGTAA
CTGGCTTCAGCAGAGCGCAGATACCAAATACTGTTCTTCTAGTGTAGCCGTAGTTAGGCCACCACTTCAA
GAACTCTGTAGCACCGCCTACATACCTCGCTCTGCTAATCCTGTTACCAGTGGCTGCTGCCAGTGGCGAT
AAGTCGTGTCTTACCGGGTTGGACTCAAGACGATAGTTACCGGATAAGGCGCAGCGGTCGGGCTGAACGG
GGGGTTCGTGCACACAGCCCAGCTTGGAGCGAACGACCTACACCGAACTGAGATACCTACAGCGTGAGCT
ATGAGAAAGCGCCACGCTTCCCGAAGGGAGAAAGGCGGACAGGTATCCGGTAAGCGGCAGGGTCGGAACA
GGAGAGCGCACGAGGGAGCTTCCAGGGGGAAACGCCTGGTATCTTTATAGTCCTGTCGGGTTTCGCCACC
TCTGACTTGAGCGTCGATTTTTGTGATGCTCGTCAGGGGGGCGGAGCCTATGGAAAAACGCCAGCAACGC
GGCCTTTTTACGGTTCCTGGCCTTTTGCTGGCCTTTTGCTCACATGTTCTTTCCTGCGTTATCCCCTGAT
TCTGTGGATAACCGTATTACCGCCTTTGAGTGAGCTGATACCGCTCGCCGCAGCCGAACGACCGAGCGCA
GCGAGTCAGTGAGCGAGGAAGCGGAAGAGCGCCCAATACGCAAACCGCCTCTCCCCGCGCGTTGGCCGAT
TCATTAATGCAGCTGGCACGACAGGTTTCCCGACTGGAAAGCGGGCAGTGAGCGCAACGCAATTAATGTG
AGTTAGCTCACTCATTAGGCACCCCAGGCTTTACACTTTATGCTTCCGGCTCGTATGTTGTGTGGAATTG
TGAGCGGATAACAATTTCACACAGGAAACAGCTATGACCATGATTACGCCAAGCGCGCAATTAACCCTCA
CTAAAGGGAACAAAAGCTGGAGCTGC
Features (pLannotate 1.2.2; 30 found; start..end, strand, type, name):
      9..235     +  promoter       RSV promoter: Rous sarcoma virus enhancer/promoter
    236..416     +  LTR            5' LTR (truncated): truncated 5' long terminal repeat (LTR) from HIV-1
    463..588     +  misc_feature   HIV-1 Ψ: packaging signal of human immunodeficiency virus type 1
    572..935     +  CDS            HIV-1 gag (fragment): gag protein from human immunodeficiency virus 1; gag
   1081..1314    +  misc_feature   RRE: The Rev response element (RRE) of HIV-1 allows for Rev-dependent mRNA export from the nucleus to the cytoplasm.
   1691..1791    +  CDS            Rev (fragment): human immunodeficiency virus 1 (HIV-1) Rev protein; rev; enhances nuclear export of unspliced and incompletely spliced viral mRNAs
   1810..1926    +  misc_feature   cPPT/CTS: central polypurine tract and central termination sequence of HIV-1
   2149..2360    +  promoter       EF-1α core promoter: core promoter for human elongation factor EF-1α
   2361..2474    +  intron         EF-1α intron A (fragment): intron upstream of the start codon of human EF-1α
   3100..3303    +  intron         EF-1α intron A: truncated intron upstream of the start codon of human EF-1α
   3306..3323    +  exon           EF-1α exon (fragment): truncated exon 2 from human EF-1α, beginning with a GT-to-CC mutation that reduces splicing efficiency
   3462..6863    +  CDS            Srebf1: SRBP1_MOUSE - Also known as Srebp1 From Mus musculus (Mouse).
   6988..7571    +  misc_feature   IRES2: internal ribosome entry site (IRES) of the encephalomyocarditis virus (EMCV)
   7595..8194    +  CDS            PuroR: puromycin N-acetyltransferase; pac from Streptomyces alboniger; confers resistance to puromycin
   8209..8797    +  misc_feature   WPRE: woodchuck hepatitis virus posttranscriptional regulatory element
   8814..8882    +  CDS            nef (fragment): NEF_HV1Z2 - Experimental evidence at protein level: Swiss-Prot protein existence level 1. Extracellular Nef protein targets CD4(+) T-lymphocytes for apoptosis by interacting with CXCR4 surface receptors. From Human immunodeficiency virus type 1 group M subtype D (isolate Z2/CDC-Z34) (HIV-1).
   8884..9117    +  LTR            3' LTR (ΔU3): self-inactivating 3' long terminal repeat (LTR) from HIV-1
   9189..9310    +  polyA_signal   SV40 poly(A) signal: SV40 polyadenylation signal
   9350..9485    +  rep_origin     SV40 ori: SV40 origin of replication
   9506..9524    -  promoter       T7 promoter: promoter for bacteriophage T7 RNA polymerase
   9532..9687    +  CDS            lacZα (fragment): LacZα fragment of β-galactosidase; lacZ fragment
   9692..10120   +  rep_origin     f1 ori (sequence partly withheld): f1 bacteriophage origin of replication; arrow indicates direction of (+) strand synthesis
  10173..10277   +  promoter       AmpR promoter: bla
  10278..11138   +  CDS            AmpR: β-lactamase; bla; confers resistance to ampicillin, carbenicillin, and related antibiotics
  11309..11897   +  rep_origin     ori: high-copy-number ColE1/pMB1/pBR322/pUC origin of replication
  12080..12172   +  CDS            lacI (fragment): lac repressor; lacI; The lac repressor binds to the lac operator to inhibit transcription in E. coli. This inhibition can be relieved by adding lactose or isopropyl-β-D-thiogalactopyranoside (IPTG).
  12185..12206   +  protein_bind   CAP binding site: CAP binding activates transcription in the presence of cAMP. E. coli catabolite activator protein
  12221..12251   +  promoter       lac promoter: promoter for the E. coli lac operon
  12255..12277   +  protein_bind   lac operator (fragment): The lac repressor binds to the lac operator to inhibit transcription in E. coli. This inhibition can be relieved by adding lactose or isopropyl-β-D-thiogalactopyranoside (IPTG). lac repressor encoded by lacI
  12320..12338   +  promoter       T3 promoter: promoter for bacteriophage T3 RNA polymerase
