[The description below was written by a language model from this plasmid's Addgene catalogue record and pLannotate feature annotations shown in this document.]
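Description:
pLV-puro-N-3HA-SREBP1-C-Flag is a third-generation-style, self-inactivating HIV-1 lentiviral expression vector of about 12.3 kb, built on the pLV-EF1a-MCS-IRES-Puro backbone. It is propagated in E. coli through a high-copy ColE1/pUC origin with ampicillin selection (AmpR); an f1 origin and remnants of a lac/lacZα cloning region flanked by T7 and T3 promoters also sit in the bacterial portion. For virus production, an RSV promoter fused to a truncated 5' LTR drives the genomic RNA, which carries the Ψ packaging signal with a gag fragment, the Rev response element for Rev-dependent nuclear export, and the cPPT/CTS. The ΔU3 3' LTR inactivates the viral promoter after integration. An SV40 poly(A) signal and SV40 origin lie downstream of it.

The payload is a single bicistronic cassette. The human EF-1α promoter with its intron A drives the mouse SREBP1 (Srebf1) isoform a precursor, about 3.4 kb. According to the catalogue entry it carries a 3xHA tag at the N terminus and a Flag tag at the C terminus, although the feature table annotates only the Srebf1 coding sequence and not the tags. An EMCV IRES then allows translation of puromycin N-acetyltransferase from the same transcript, so puromycin-resistant transduced mammalian cells should also express the tagged protein, and a WPRE enhances transcript expression.

Because SREBP1 is made as a membrane-bound precursor that is proteolytically cleaved to release its N-terminal transcription factor domain, placing different epitopes at each end should allow the precursor and its N- and C-terminal cleavage products to be told apart. This fits the associated study of SREBP processing and lipid biosynthesis.
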