Addgene plasmid #134286: pLV-puro-N-3HA-SREBP1-C-Flag
Purpose: Lentivector encoding 3XHA (N-term) and Flag (C-term)-tagged SREBP1
Depositing lab: Bruce Beutler. Depositing organization: University of Texas Southwestern Medical Center. Publication: Skin-specific regulation of SREBP processing and lipid biosynthesis by glycerol kinase 5. Zhang D, Tomisato W, Su L, Sun L, Choi JH, Zhang Z, Wang KW, Zhan X, Choi M, Li X, Tang M, Castro-Perez JM, Hildebrand S, Murray AR, Moresco EMY, Beutler B. Proc Natl Acad Sci U S A. 2017 Jun 27;114(26):E5197-E5206. doi: 10.1073/pnas.1705312114. Epub 2017 Jun 12. PubMed 28607088.
Backbone
  Vector backbone: pLV-EF1a -MCS-IRES-Puro
  Backbone manufacturer: BioSettia
  Backbone size w/o insert (bp): 8900
  Total vector size (bp): 12300
  Vector type: Mammalian Expression, Lentiviral
  Selectable markers: Puromycin
Growth in bacteria
  Bacterial resistance: Ampicillin, 100 μg/mL
  Growth temperature: 37°C
  Growth strain: NEB Stable
  Copy number: High Copy
Gene/Insert
  Gene/Insert name: SREBP1 (alt name: Srebf1; bHLHd1; SREBP-1)
  Species: M. musculus (mouse)
  Insert size (bp): 3405
  Mutation: mouse SREBP1 isoform a precursor
  GenBank ID: NM_011480
  Entrez Gene: Srebf1 (a.k.a. ADD1, SREBP1, bHLHd1)
  Promoter: EF1a
  Tag / fusion protein: Flag (C terminal on insert); 3x HA (N terminal on insert)
  Cloning method: Ligation Independent Cloning
  Sequencing primers: 5′ cttccatttcaggtgtcgtg; 3′ ttaccctgttatccctaggc
Terms and licenses: Academic/Nonprofit Terms; Industry Terms: Not Available to Industry
How to cite: pLV-puro-N-3HA-SREBP1-C-Flag was a gift from Bruce Beutler (Addgene plasmid # 134286 ; http://n2t.net/addgene:134286 ; RRID:Addgene_134286)
